Addgene plasmid #89701: pJTRSF55
Purpose: For production of GFP with "GLP" N-tag and "TRNAL" for C-tag for cyclisation control.
Depositing lab: Hideo Iwai. Depositing organization: University of Helsinki, Institute of Biotechnology. Publication: Segmental isotopic labeling of a single-domain globular protein without any refolding step by an asparaginyl endopeptidase. Mikula KM, Tascon I, Tommila JJ, Iwai H. FEBS Lett. 2017 Mar 30. doi: 10.1002/1873-3468.12640. PubMed 28369872.
Backbone
  Vector backbone: pRSF-1b
  Backbone manufacturer: Novagen
  Backbone size w/o insert (bp): 3669
  Modifications to backbone: NcoI to NdeI mutation
  Vector type: Bacterial Expression
Growth in bacteria
  Bacterial resistance: Kanamycin, 50 μg/mL
  Growth temperature: 37°C
  Growth strain: DH5alpha
  Copy number: High Copy
Gene/Insert
  Gene/Insert name: SMT3_GLP_H6_GFP_TRNAL
  Insert size (bp): 1038
  Promoter: T7
  Tag / fusion protein: SMT3 (N terminal on insert)
  Cloning method: Restriction Enzyme; 5′ cloning site NdeI (not destroyed); 3′ cloning site HindIII (not destroyed)
  Sequencing primers: 5′ T7; 3′ T7 term
Terms and licenses: Academic/Nonprofit Terms; Industry Terms: Not Available to Industry
How to cite: pJTRSF55 was a gift from Hideo Iwai (Addgene plasmid # 89701 ; http://n2t.net/addgene:89701 ; RRID:Addgene_89701)
