[The description below was written by a language model from this plasmid's Addgene catalogue record and pLannotate feature annotations shown in this document.]
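Description:
pJTRSF55 is a bacterial expression plasmid built on the Novagen pRSF-1b backbone, in which the NcoI cloning site was changed to NdeI. It replicates from the RSF1030 origin, which is compatible with other common E. coli origins and so permits co-transformation with a second plasmid. Selection is by kanamycin through an aminoglycoside phosphotransferase gene. The backbone also carries lacI with its own promoter, supplying the repressor that keeps the expression cassette off until IPTG or lactose is added. The sequenced record is about 4.6 kb.

The insert, cloned between NdeI and HindIII, sits downstream of a T7 promoter, a lac operator and the T7 gene 10 ribosome binding site, and is followed by the T7 terminator, so expression requires a host that provides T7 RNA polymerase. It encodes a fusion named SMT3_GLP_H6_GFP_TRNAL: yeast SMT3 (SUMO) at the N-terminus, then a Gly-Leu-Pro tripeptide, a hexahistidine tag, an Aequorea-derived GFP (matched by the annotation software to an EGFP-type entry), and a C-terminal TRNAL pentapeptide. SUMO is a cleavable ubiquitin-like tag, so its removal by a SUMO-specific protease would presumably leave GFP beginning with the GLP motif, although the record does not spell this out.

The stated purpose is production of GFP bearing these terminal tags as a cyclisation control, in the context of work on asparaginyl endopeptidase-mediated protein ligation. The S-tag, SET1, AmpR promoter and tetracycline resistance fragments in the feature table lie outside the insert. They appear to be vector remnants or partial matches rather than functional parts.
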