Features (pLannotate 1.2.2; 17 found; start..end, strand, type, name):
      1..19      +  promoter       T7 promoter: promoter for bacteriophage T7 RNA polymerase
     20..44      +  protein_bind   lac operator: The lac repressor binds to the lac operator to inhibit transcription in E. coli. This inhibition can be relieved by adding lactose or isopropyl-β-D-thiogalactopyranoside (IPTG). lac repressor encoded by lacI
     59..81      +  RBS            RBS: efficient ribosome binding site from bacteriophage T7 gene 10 (Olins and Rangwala, 1989)
     94..381     +  CDS            SUMO: cleavable ubiquitin-like protein tag; S. cerevisiae SMT3 (truncated)
    415..1095    +  CDS            (3-F)Tyr-EGFP: (3-F)Tyr-EGFP is a basic (constitutively fluorescent) green fluorescent protein published in 2004, derived from Aequorea victoria.
   1154..1195    +  CDS            S-Tag (fragment): affinity and epitope tag derived from pancreatic ribonuclease A
   1225..1242    +  CDS            SET1 (fragment): solubility-enhancement tag derived from T7 phage gene 10B
   1250..1297    +  terminator     T7 terminator: transcription terminator for bacteriophage T7 RNA polymerase
   1461..1518    +  promoter       AmpR promoter (fragment): bla
   1527..2342    -  CDS            KanR: aminoglycoside phosphotransferase; aph(3')-Ia; confers resistance to kanamycin in bacteria or G418 (Geneticin®) in eukaryotes
   2343..2434    -  promoter       AmpR promoter: bla
   2450..3199    -  rep_origin     RSF ori: Plasmids containing the RSF 1030 origin of replication can be propagated in E. coli cells that contain additional plasmids with compatible origins.
   3282..3346    -  CDS            TcR (fragment): tetracycline efflux protein; tet; confers resistance to tetracycline
   3361..3382    -  protein_bind   CAP binding site: CAP binding activates transcription in the presence of cAMP. E. coli catabolite activator protein
   3395..4477    -  CDS            lacI: lac repressor; lacI; The lac repressor binds to the lac operator to inhibit transcription in E. coli. This inhibition can be relieved by adding lactose or isopropyl-β-D-thiogalactopyranoside (IPTG).
   4478..4555    -  promoter       lacI promoter: lacI
   4563..4598    -  CDS            TcR (fragment): tetracycline efflux protein; tet; confers resistance to tetracycline
>Addgene plasmid #89701 | pJTRSF55 | addgene full sequence | sequence record 180028 | Addgene NGS Result
TAATACGACTCACTATAGGGGAATTGTGAGCGGATAACAATTCCCCTGTAGAAATAATTTTGTTTAACTT
TAATAAGGAGATATCATATGGGCGACTCAGAAGTCAATCAAGAAGCTAAGCCAGAGGTCAAGCCAGAAGT
CAAGCCTGAGACTCACATCAATTTAAAGGTGTCCGATGGATCTTCAGAAATCTTCTTTAAGATCAAAAAG
ACCACTCCTTTAAGAAGGCTGATGGAAGCGTTCGCTAAAAGACAGGGTAAGGAAATGGACTCCTTAAGAT
TCTTGTACGACGGTATTAGAATTCAAGCTGATCAGACCCCTGAAGATTTGGACATGGAGGATAACGATAT
TATTGAGACTCACAGAGAACAGATTGGTGGTGGATTACCACATCATCACCACCATCACTCTAGAAAAGGA
GAAGAACTCTTCACTGGAGTTGTCCCAATTCTTGTTGAATTAGATGGTGATGTTAATGGGCACAAATTTT
CTGTCAGTGGAGAGGGTGAAGGTGATGCTACATACGGAAAACTCACCCTTAAATTTATTTGCACTACTGG
AAAACTACCTGTTCCTTGGCCAACACTTGTCACTACTCTGACCTATGGTGTTCAATGCTTTTCCCGTTAT
CCGGATCACATGAAACGGCATGACTTTTTCAAGAGTGCCATGCCCGAAGGTTATGTACAGGAACGCACTA
TATCTTTCAAAGATGACGGGAACTACAAGACGCGTGCTGAAGTCAAGTTTGAAGGTGATACCCTTGTTAA
TCGTATCGAGTTAAAGGGTATTGATTTTAAAGAAGATGGAAACATTCTCGGACACAAACTCGAGTACAAC
TATAACTCACACAATGTATACATCACGGCAGACAAACAAAAGAATGGAATCAAAGCTAACTTCAAAATTC
GCCACAACATTGAAGATGGTTCCGTTCAACTAGCAGACCATTATCAACAAAATACTCCAATTGGCGATGG
CCCTGTCCTTTTACCAGACAACCATTACCTGTCGACACAATCTGCCCTTTCGAAAGATCCCAACGAAAAG
CGTGACCACATGGTCCTTCTTGAGTTTGTAACTGCTGCTGGGTTGGTGCCACGCGGTAGTACCCGAAATG
CTCTGTAAGCTTGCGGCCGCACTCGAGTCTGGTAAAGAAACCGCTGCTGCGAAATTTGAACGCCAGCACA
TGGACTCGTCTACTAGCGCAGCTTAATTAACCTAGGCTGCTGCCACCGCTGAGCAATAACTAGCATAACC
CCTTGGGGCCTCTAAACGGGTCTTGAGGGGTTTTTTGCTGAAACCTCAGGCATTTGAGAAGCACACGGTC
ACACTGCTTCCGGTAGTCAATAAACCGGTAAACCAGCAATAGACATAAGCGGCTATTTAACGACCCTGCC
CTGAACCGACGACAAGCTGACGACCGGGTCTCCGCAAGTGGCACTTTTCGGGGAAATGTGCGCGGAACCC
CTATTTGTTTATTTTTCTAAATACATTCAAATATGTATCCGCTCATGAATTAATTCTTAGAAAAACTCAT
CGAGCATCAAATGAAACTGCAATTTATTCATATCAGGATTATCAATACCATATTTTTGAAAAAGCCGTTT
CTGTAATGAAGGAGAAAACTCACCGAGGCAGTTCCATAGGATGGCAAGATCCTGGTATCGGTCTGCGATT
CCGACTCGTCCAACATCAATACAACCTATTAATTTCCCCTCGTCAAAAATAAGGTTATCAAGTGAGAAAT
CACCATGAGTGACGACTGAATCCGGTGAGAATGGCAAAAGTTTATGCATTTCTTTCCAGACTTGTTCAAC
AGGCCAGCCATTACGCTCGTCATCAAAATCACTCGCATCAACCAAACCGTTATTCATTCGTGATTGCGCC
TGAGCGAGACGAAATACGCGGTCGCTGTTAAAAGGACAATTACAAACAGGAATCGAATGCAACCGGCGCA
GGAACACTGCCAGCGCATCAACAATATTTTCACCTGAATCAGGATATTCTTCTAATACCTGGAATGCTGT
TTTCCCGGGGATCGCAGTGGTGAGTAACCATGCATCATCAGGAGTACGGATAAAATGCTTGATGGTCGGA
AGAGGCATAAATTCCGTCAGCCAGTTTAGTCTGACCATCTCATCTGTAACATCATTGGCAACGCTACCTT
TGCCATGTTTCAGAAACAACTCTGGCGCATCGGGCTTCCCATACAATCGATAGATTGTCGCACCTGATTG
CCCGACATTATCGCGAGCCCATTTATACCCATATAAATCAGCATCCATGTTGGAATTTAATCGCGGCCTA
GAGCAAGACGTTTCCCGTTGAATATGGCTCATACTCTTCCTTTTTCAATATTATTGAAGCATTTATCAGG
GTTATTGTCTCATGAGCGGATACATATTTGAATGTATTTAGAAAAATAAACAAATAGGCATGCAGCGCTC
TTCCGCTTCCTCGCTCACTGACTCGCTACGCTCGGTCGTTCGACTGCGGCGAGCGGTGTCAGCTCACTCA
AAAGCGGTAATACGGTTATCCACAGAATCAGGGGATAAAGCCGGAAAGAACATGTGAGCAAAAAGCAAAG
CACCGGAAGAAGCCAACGCCGCAGGCGTTTTTCCATAGGCTCCGCCCCCCTGACGAGCATCACAAAAATC
GACGCTCAAGCCAGAGGTGGCGAAACCCGACAGGACTATAAAGATACCAGGCGTTTCCCCCTGGAAGCTC
CCTCGTGCGCTCTCCTGTTCCGACCCTGCCGCTTACCGGATACCTGTCCGCCTTTCTCCCTTCGGGAAGC
GTGGCGCTTTCTCATAGCTCACGCTGTTGGTATCTCAGTTCGGTGTAGGTCGTTCGCTCCAAGCTGGGCT
GTGTGCACGAACCCCCCGTTCAGCCCGACCGCTGCGCCTTATCCGGTAACTATCGTCTTGAGTCCAACCC
GGTAAGACACGACTTATCGCCACTGGCAGCAGCCATTGGTAACTGATTTAGAGGACTTTGTCTTGAAGTT
ATGCACCTGTTAAGGCTAAACTGAAAGAACAGATTTTGGTGAGTGCGGTCCTCCAACCCACTTACCTTGG
TTCAAAGAGTTGGTAGCTCAGCGAACCTTGAGAAAACCACCGTTGGTAGCGGTGGTTTTTCTTTATTTAT
GAGATGATGAATCAATCGGTCTATCAAGTCAACGAACAGCTATTCCGTTACTCTAGATTTCAGTGCAATT
TATCTCTTCAAATGTAGCACCTGAAGTCAGCCCCATACGATATAAGTTGTAATTCTCATGTTAGTCATGC
CCCGCGCCCACCGGAAGGAGCTGACTGGGTTGAAGGCTCTCAAGGGCATCGGTCGAGATCCCGGTGCCTA
ATGAGTGAGCTAACTTACATTAATTGCGTTGCGCTCACTGCCCGCTTTCCAGTCGGGAAACCTGTCGTGC
CAGCTGCATTAATGAATCGGCCAACGCGCGGGGAGAGGCGGTTTGCGTATTGGGCGCCAGGGTGGTTTTT
CTTTTCACCAGTGAGACGGGCAACAGCTGATTGCCCTTCACCGCCTGGCCCTGAGAGAGTTGCAGCAAGC
GGTCCACGCTGGTTTGCCCCAGCAGGCGAAAATCCTGTTTGATGGTGGTTAACGGCGGGATATAACATGA
GCTGTCTTCGGTATCGTCGTATCCCACTACCGAGATGTCCGCACCAACGCGCAGCCCGGACTCGGTAATG
GCGCGCATTGCGCCCAGCGCCATCTGATCGTTGGCAACCAGCATCGCAGTGGGAACGATGCCCTCATTCA
GCATTTGCATGGTTTGTTGAAAACCGGACATGGCACTCCAGTCGCCTTCCCGTTCCGCTATCGGCTGAAT
TTGATTGCGAGTGAGATATTTATGCCAGCCAGCCAGACGCAGACGCGCCGAGACAGAACTTAATGGGCCC
GCTAACAGCGCGATTTGCTGGTGACCCAATGCGACCAGATGCTCCACGCCCAGTCGCGTACCGTCTTCAT
GGGAGAAAATAATACTGTTGATGGGTGTCTGGTCAGAGACATCAAGAAATAACGCCGGAACATTAGTGCA
GGCAGCTTCCACAGCAATGGCATCCTGGTCATCCAGCGGATAGTTAATGATCAGCCCACTGACGCGTTGC
GCGAGAAGATTGTGCACCGCCGCTTTACAGGCTTCGACGCCGCTTCGTTCTACCATCGACACCACCACGC
TGGCACCCAGTTGATCGGCGCGAGATTTAATCGCCGCGACAATTTGCGACGGCGCGTGCAGGGCCAGACT
GGAGGTGGCAACGCCAATCAGCAACGACTGTTTGCCCGCCAGTTGTTGTGCCACGCGGTTGGGAATGTAA
TTCAGCTCCGCCATCGCCGCTTCCACTTTTTCCCGCGTTTTCGCAGAAACGTGGCTGGCCTGGTTCACCA
CGCGGGAAACGGTCTGATAAGAGACACCGGCATACTCTGCGACATCGTATAACGTTACTGGTTTCACATT
CACCACCCTGAATTGACTCTCTTCCGGGCGCTATCATGCCATACCGCGAAAGGTTTTGCGCCATTCGATG
GTGTCCGGGATCTCGACGCTCTCCCTTATGCGACTCCTGCATTAGGAAAT
